Addgene plasmid #114218: AAV-hSyn-Jaws-mRuby2-8X2C
Purpose: Expresses Jaws-mRuby2 fusion in GABAergic inhibitory neurons in rodent cortex
Depositing lab: Xue Han. Publication: A MicroRNA-Based Gene-Targeting Tool for Virally Labeling Interneurons in the Rodent Cortex. Keaveney MK, Tseng HA, Ta TL, Gritton HJ, Man HY, Han X. Cell Rep. 2018 Jul 10;24(2):294-303. doi: 10.1016/j.celrep.2018.06.049. PubMed 29996091.
Backbone
  Vector backbone: AAV
  Total vector size (bp): 6618
  Vector type: Mammalian Expression, Mouse Targeting, AAV
Growth in bacteria
  Bacterial resistance: Ampicillin, 100 μg/mL
  Growth temperature: 30°C
  Growth strain: NEB Stable
  Copy number: Low Copy
Gene/Insert
  Gene/Insert name: Jaws (rhodopsin)
  Species: M. musculus (mouse)
  Insert size (bp): 1578
  Mutation: None
  Promoter: human synapsin (hSyn)
  Tag / fusion protein: mRuby2 (C terminal on insert)
  Cloning method: Restriction Enzyme; 5′ cloning site EcoRI (not destroyed); 3′ cloning site BamHI (not destroyed)
  Sequencing primers: 5′ NA; 3′ NA
Resource information
  A portion of this plasmid was derived from a plasmid made by: Ed Boyden Lab, MIT
Terms and licenses: Academic/Nonprofit Terms; Industry Terms: Not Available to Industry
How to cite: AAV-hSyn-Jaws-mRuby2-8X2C was a gift from Xue Han (Addgene plasmid # 114218)
