[The description below was written by a language model from this plasmid's Addgene catalogue record, the feature table of its GenBank file and pLannotate feature annotations shown in this document.]
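Description:
AAV-hSyn-Jaws-mRuby2-8X2C is an adeno-associated virus transfer plasmid for neuronal expression of a red-tagged inhibitory opsin in rodent brain. The expression cassette lies between two AAV2 inverted terminal repeats, which allow the intervening DNA to be packaged into recombinant AAV particles when helper functions are supplied. The bacterial backbone carries a ColE1/pUC-type origin, an f1 origin, residual lac-region fragments and an ampicillin resistance gene. Although the origin is annotated as high copy, the catalogue lists the plasmid as low copy and specifies a recombination-deficient strain, consistent with the instability of ITRs.

The human synapsin I promoter drives neuron-restricted transcription of Jaws, which the feature table recognises as a haloarchaeal light-driven anion (chloride) pump of the halorhodopsin family. The catalogue's "mouse" species entry therefore seems to reflect the target organism rather than the gene's origin. Jaws is fused at its C terminus to the red fluorescent protein mRuby2, so expressing cells can be identified visually and silenced with light. A WPRE downstream enhances transcript stability and expression, and an SV40 polyadenylation signal follows it, annotated on the reverse strand.

About 500 bp between mRuby2 and the WPRE is unannotated. Given the "8X2C" name and the associated publication on a microRNA-based targeting tool, this gap plausibly holds repeated microRNA binding sites that suppress expression in non-target neurons, but the record does not describe this element explicitly. The stated purpose is expression of Jaws-mRuby2 in GABAergic inhibitory neurons of rodent cortex. The accompanying GenBank record covers only a 929 bp portion and has no annotated features, and the full sequence (6,638 nt) differs slightly from the listed size of 6,618 bp.
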