Features (pLannotate 1.2.2; 19 found; start..end, strand, type, name):
    224..671     +  promoter       hSyn promoter: human synapsin I promoter; confers neuron-specific expression (Kügler et al., 2003)
    693..1520    +  CDS            hop: BACH_HALHS - Experimental evidence at protein level: Swiss-Prot protein existence level 1. Light-driven anion pump. From Halobacterium halobium (strain shark).
   1530..2237    +  CDS            mRuby2: mRuby2 is a basic (constitutively fluorescent) red fluorescent protein published in 2012, derived from Entacmaea quadricolor. It has moderate acid sensitivity.
   2731..2761    +  misc_feature   MCS (fragment): pUC18/19 multiple cloning site
   2768..3356    +  misc_feature   WPRE: woodchuck hepatitis virus posttranscriptional regulatory element
   3357..3376    +  misc_feature   MCS (fragment): pBluescript multiple cloning site
   3405..3526    -  polyA_signal   SV40 poly(A) signal: SV40 polyadenylation signal
   3549..3617    -  CDS            large T antigen (fragment): large T antigen from SV40 (simian virus 40)
   3688..3818    +  repeat_region  AAV2 ITR (fragment): inverted terminal repeat of adeno-associated virus serotype 2 inverted
   3832..3989    +  CDS            lacZα (fragment): LacZα fragment of β-galactosidase; lacZ fragment
   3994..4422    +  rep_origin     f1 ori (sequence partly withheld): f1 bacteriophage origin of replication; arrow indicates direction of (+) strand synthesis
   4475..4579    +  promoter       AmpR promoter: bla
   4580..5440    +  CDS            AmpR: β-lactamase; bla; confers resistance to ampicillin, carbenicillin, and related antibiotics
   5611..6199    +  rep_origin     ori: high-copy-number ColE1/pMB1/pBR322/pUC origin of replication
   6382..6474    +  CDS            lacI (fragment): lac repressor; lacI; The lac repressor binds to the lac operator to inhibit transcription in E. coli. This inhibition can be relieved by adding lactose or isopropyl-β-D-thiogalactopyranoside (IPTG).
   6487..6508    +  protein_bind   CAP binding site: CAP binding activates transcription in the presence of cAMP. E. coli catabolite activator protein
   6523..6553    +  promoter       lac promoter: promoter for the E. coli lac operon
   6561..6577    +  protein_bind   lac operator: The lac repressor binds to the lac operator to inhibit transcription in E. coli. This inhibition can be relieved by adding lactose or isopropyl-β-D-thiogalactopyranoside (IPTG). lac repressor encoded by lacI
   6638..130     -  repeat_region  AAV2 ITR (fragment) (across the origin): inverted terminal repeat of adeno-associated virus serotype 2 inverted
>Addgene plasmid #114218 | AAV-hSyn-Jaws-mRuby2-8X2C | depositor full sequence | sequence record 232306 | AAV-hSyn-Jaws-mRuby2-8X2C sequence 6638 bps
CTGCGCGCTCGCTCGCTCACTGAGGCCGCCCGGGCAAAGCCCGGGCGTCGGGCGACCTTTGGTCGCCCGG
CCTCAGTGAGCGAGCGAGCGCGCAGAGAGGGAGTGGCCAACTCCATCACTAGGGGTTCCTTGTAGTTAAT
GATTAACCCGCCATGCTACTTATCTACGTAGCCATGCTCTAGGAAGATCTGAATTCTCTAGACTGCAGAG
GGCCCTGCGTATGAGTGCAAGTGGGTTTTAGGACCAGGATGAGGCGGGGTGGGGGTGCCTACCTGACGAC
CGACCCCGACCCACTGGACAAGCACCCAACCCCCATTCCCCAAATTGCGCATCCCCTATCAGAGAGGGGG
AGGGGAAACAGGATGCGGCGAGGCGCGTGCGCACTGCCAGCTTCAGCACCGCGGACAGTGCCTTCGCCCC
CGCCTGGCGGCGCGCGCCACCGCCGCCTCAGCACTGAAGGCGCGCTGACGTCACTCGCCGGTCCCCCGCA
AACTCCCCTTCCCGGCCACCTTGGTCGCGTCCGCGCCGCCGCCGGCCCAGCCGGACCGCACCACGCGAGG
CGCGAGATAGGGGGGCACGGGCGCGACCATCTGCGCTGCGGCGCCGGCGACTCAGCGCTGCCTCAGTCTG
CGGTGGGCAGCGGAGGAGTCGTGTCGTGCCTGAGAGCGCAGTCGAGAGGATCCGCCGCCACCATGACCGC
CGTGAGCACCACAGCCACTACCGTGCTGCAGGCCACACAGAGCGACGTGCTGCAGGAGATCCAGTCCAAC
TTCCTGCTGAATAGCTCCATCTGGGTGAACATTGCTCTGGCCGGAGTGGTCATCCTGCTGTTTGTGGCCA
TGGGGAGGGATCTGGAATCCCCTAGAGCTAAGCTGATCTGGGTGGCCACAATGCTGGTGCCACTGGTGTC
TATTTCTAGTTACGCTGGACTGGCCAGTGGGCTGACTGTGGGCTTCCTGCAGATGCCACCTGGACACGCT
CTGGCCGGACAGGAGGTGCTGAGCCCATGGGGCCGGTATCTGACATGGACTTTCTCCACTCCCATGATCC
TGCTGGCTCTGGGACTGCTGGCCGACACCGATATTGCCAGCCTGTTCACCGCCATCACAATGGACATTGG
CATGTGCGTGACAGGACTGGCCGCTGCCCTGATCACTAGCTCCCATCTGCTGCGCTGGGTGTTCTACGGA
ATTTCTTGTGCTTTCTTTGTGGCCGTGCTGTATGTGCTGCTGGTGCAGTGGCCAGCTGATGCTGAGGCTG
CTGGGACCAGTGAAATCTTTGGCACTCTGAGGATTCTGACCGTGGTGCTGTGGCTGGGGTACCCTATCCT
GTTCGCTCTGGGCTCTGAGGGAGTGGCCCTGCTGAGTGTGGGAGTGACCAGCTGGGGATACTCCGGACTG
GACATCCTGGCTAAATACGTGTTCGCCTTTCTGCTGCTGAGATGGGTGGCTGCCAATGAAGGCACAGTGT
CTGGGAGTGGAATGGGAATCGGGTCCGGAGGAGCTGCTCCAGCCGACGATCGACCGGTAGTGTCTAAGGG
CGAAGAGCTGATCAAGGAAAATATGCGTATGAAGGTGGTCATGGAAGGTTCGGTCAACGGCCACCAATTC
AAATGCACAGGTGAAGGAGAAGGCAATCCGTACATGGGAACTCAAACCATGAGGATCAAAGTCATCGAGG
GAGGACCCCTGCCATTTGCCTTTGACATTCTTGCCACGTCGTTCATGTATGGCAGCCGTACTTTTATCAA
GTACCCGAAAGGCATTCCTGATTTCTTTAAACAGTCCTTTCCTGAGGGTTTTACTTGGGAAAGAGTTACG
AGATACGAAGATGGTGGAGTCGTCACCGTCATGCAGGACACCAGCCTTGAGGATGGCTGTCTCGTTTACC
ACGTCCAAGTCAGAGGGGTAAACTTTCCCTCCAATGGTCCCGTGATGCAGAAGAAGACCAAGGGTTGGGA
GCCTAATACAGAGATGATGTATCCAGCAGATGGTGGTCTGAGGGGATACACTCATATGGCACTGAAAGTT
GATGGTGGTGGCCATCTGTCTTGCTCTTTCGTAACAACTTACAGGTCAAAAAAGACCGTCGGGAACATCA
AGATGCCCGGTATCCATGCCGTTGATCACCGCCTGGAAAGGTTAGAGGAAAGTGACAATGAAATGTTCGT
AGTACAACGCGAACACGCAGTTGCCAAGTTCGCCGGGCTTGGTGGTGGGATGGACGAGCTGTACAAGCTG
TACAAGTTCTGCTACGAGAATGAAGTGTAAACTAGTGCGGCCTTAAAGAGACCGGTTCACTGTGACAGTA
AAAGAGACCGGTTCACTGTGAGAATGAAAGAGACCGGTTCACTGTGATCGGAAAAGAGACCGGTTCACTG
TGAGCGGCCTTAAAGAGACCGGTTCACTGTGACAGTAAAAGAGACCGGTTCACTGTGAGAATGAAAGAGA
CCGGTTCACTGTGATCGGAAAAGAGACCGGTTCACTGTGAGCGGCCTTGAAACCCAGCAGACAATGTAGC
TCAGTAGAAACCCAGCAGACAATGTAGCTGAATGGAAACCCAGCAGACAATGTAGCTTCGGAGAAACCCA
GCAGACAATGTAGCTGCGGCCTTGAAACCCAGCAGACAATGTAGCTCAGTAGAAACCCAGCAGACAATGT
AGCTGAATGGAAACCCAGCAGACAATGTAGCTTCGGAGAAACCCAGCAGACAATGTAGCTGCGGCCGCGA
CTCTAGAGTCGACCTGCAGGCATGCAAGCTTATCGATAATCAACCTCTGGATTACAAAATTTGTGAAAGA
TTGACTGGTATTCTTAACTATGTTGCTCCTTTTACGCTATGTGGATACGCTGCTTTAATGCCTTTGTATC
ATGCTATTGCTTCCCGTATGGCTTTCATTTTCTCCTCCTTGTATAAATCCTGGTTGCTGTCTCTTTATGA
GGAGTTGTGGCCCGTTGTCAGGCAACGTGGCGTGGTGTGCACTGTGTTTGCTGACGCAACCCCCACTGGT
TGGGGCATTGCCACCACCTGTCAGCTCCTTTCCGGGACTTTCGCTTTCCCCCTCCCTATTGCCACGGCGG
AACTCATCGCCGCCTGCCTTGCCCGCTGCTGGACAGGGGCTCGGCTGTTGGGCACTGACAATTCCGTGGT
GTTGTCGGGGAAATCATCGTCCTTTCCTTGGCTGCTCGCCTGTGTTGCCACCTGGATTCTGCGCGGGACG
TCCTTCTGCTACGTCCCTTCGGCCCTCAATCCAGCGGACCTTCCTTCCCGCGGCCTGCTGCCGGCTCTGC
GGCCTCTTCCGCGTCTTCGCCTTCGCCCTCAGACGAGTCGGATCTCCCTTTGGGCCGCCTCCCCGCATCG
ATACCGTCGACCTCGACCCGGGCGGCCGCTTCGAGCAGACATGATAAGATACATTGATGAGTTTGGACAA
ACCACAACTAGAATGCAGTGAAAAAAATGCTTTATTTGTGAAATTTGTGATGCTATTGCTTTATTTGTAA
CCATTATAAGCTGCAATAAACAAGTTAACAACAACAATTGCATTCATTTTATGTTTCAGGTTCAGGGGGA
GATGTGGGAGGTTTTTTAAAGCAAGTAAAACCTCTACAAATGTGGTAAAATCGATAAGGATCTTCCTAGA
GCATGGCTACGTAGATAAGTAGCATGGCGGGTTAATCATTAACTACAAGGAACCCCTAGTGATGGAGTTG
GCCACTCCCTCTCTGCGCGCTCGCTCGCTCACTGAGGCCGGGCGACCAAAGGTCGCCCGACGCCCGGGCT
TTGCCCGGGCGGCCTCAGTGAGCGAGCGAGCGCGCAGCCTTAATTAACCTAATTCACTGGCCGTCGTTTT
ACAACGTCGTGACTGGGAAAACCCTGGCGTTACCCAACTTAATCGCCTTGCAGCACATCCCCCTTTCGCC
AGCTGGCGTAATAGCGAAGAGGCCCGCACCGATCGCCCTTCCCAACAGTTGCGCAGCCTGAATGGCGAAT
GGG
[124 nt withheld, positions 3994-4117]
C
[91 nt withheld, positions 4119-4209]
A
[49 nt withheld, positions 4211-4259]
CCTTTGACGTTGGAGTCCACGTTCTTT
[37 nt withheld, positions 4287-4323]
ACCCTATCTCGGTCTATTCTTTTGATTTATAAGGGATTTTGCCGATTTCGGCCTATTGGTTAAAAAATGA
GCTGATTTAACAAAAATTTAACGCGAATTTTAACAAAATATTAACGCTTACAATTTAGGTGGCACTTTTC
GGGGAAATGTGCGCGGAACCCCTATTTGTTTATTTTTCTAAATACATTCAAATATGTATCCGCTCATGAG
ACAATAACCCTGATAAATGCTTCAATAATATTGAAAAAGGAAGAGTATGAGTATTCAACATTTCCGTGTC
GCCCTTATTCCCTTTTTTGCGGCATTTTGCCTTCCTGTTTTTGCTCACCCAGAAACGCTGGTGAAAGTAA
AAGATGCTGAAGATCAGTTGGGTGCACGAGTGGGTTACATCGAACTGGATCTCAACAGCGGTAAGATCCT
TGAGAGTTTTCGCCCCGAAGAACGTTTTCCAATGATGAGCACTTTTAAAGTTCTGCTATGTGGCGCGGTA
TTATCCCGTATTGACGCCGGGCAAGAGCAACTCGGTCGCCGCATACACTATTCTCAGAATGACTTGGTTG
AGTACTCACCAGTCACAGAAAAGCATCTTACGGATGGCATGACAGTAAGAGAATTATGCAGTGCTGCCAT
AACCATGAGTGATAACACTGCGGCCAACTTACTTCTGACAACGATCGGAGGACCGAAGGAGCTAACCGCT
TTTTTGCACAACATGGGGGATCATGTAACTCGCCTTGATCGTTGGGAACCGGAGCTGAATGAAGCCATAC
CAAACGACGAGCGTGACACCACGATGCCTGTAGCAATGGCAACAACGTTGCGCAAACTATTAACTGGCGA
ACTACTTACTCTAGCTTCCCGGCAACAATTAATAGACTGGATGGAGGCGGATAAAGTTGCAGGACCACTT
CTGCGCTCGGCCCTTCCGGCTGGCTGGTTTATTGCTGATAAATCTGGAGCCGGTGAGCGTGGGTCTCGCG
GTATCATTGCAGCACTGGGGCCAGATGGTAAGCCCTCCCGTATCGTAGTTATCTACACGACGGGGAGTCA
GGCAACTATGGATGAACGAAATAGACAGATCGCTGAGATAGGTGCCTCACTGATTAAGCATTGGTAACTG
TCAGACCAAGTTTACTCATATATACTTTAGATTGATTTAAAACTTCATTTTTAATTTAAAAGGATCTAGG
TGAAGATCCTTTTTGATAATCTCATGACCAAAATCCCTTAACGTGAGTTTTCGTTCCACTGAGCGTCAGA
CCCCGTAGAAAAGATCAAAGGATCTTCTTGAGATCCTTTTTTTCTGCGCGTAATCTGCTGCTTGCAAACA
AAAAAACCACCGCTACCAGCGGTGGTTTGTTTGCCGGATCAAGAGCTACCAACTCTTTTTCCGAAGGTAA
CTGGCTTCAGCAGAGCGCAGATACCAAATACTGTTCTTCTAGTGTAGCCGTAGTTAGGCCACCACTTCAA
GAACTCTGTAGCACCGCCTACATACCTCGCTCTGCTAATCCTGTTACCAGTGGCTGCTGCCAGTGGCGAT
AAGTCGTGTCTTACCGGGTTGGACTCAAGACGATAGTTACCGGATAAGGCGCAGCGGTCGGGCTGAACGG
GGGGTTCGTGCACACAGCCCAGCTTGGAGCGAACGACCTACACCGAACTGAGATACCTACAGCGTGAGCT
ATGAGAAAGCGCCACGCTTCCCGAAGGGAGAAAGGCGGACAGGTATCCGGTAAGCGGCAGGGTCGGAACA
GGAGAGCGCACGAGGGAGCTTCCAGGGGGAAACGCCTGGTATCTTTATAGTCCTGTCGGGTTTCGCCACC
TCTGACTTGAGCGTCGATTTTTGTGATGCTCGTCAGGGGGGCGGAGCCTATGGAAAAACGCCAGCAACGC
GGCCTTTTTACGGTTCCTGGCCTTTTGCTGGCCTTTTGCTCACATGTTCTTTCCTGCGTTATCCCCTGAT
TCTGTGGATAACCGTATTACCGCCTTTGAGTGAGCTGATACCGCTCGCCGCAGCCGAACGACCGAGCGCA
GCGAGTCAGTGAGCGAGGAAGCGGAAGAGCGCCCAATACGCAAACCGCCTCTCCCCGCGCGTTGGCCGAT
TCATTAATGCAGCTGGCACGACAGGTTTCCCGACTGGAAAGCGGGCAGTGAGCGCAACGCAATTAATGTG
AGTTAGCTCACTCATTAGGCACCCCAGGCTTTACACTTTATGCTTCCGGCTCGTATGTTGTGTGGAATTG
TGAGCGGATAACAATTTCACACAGGAAACAGCTATGACCATGATTACGCCAGATTTAATTAAGGCCTTAA
TTAGG
