LOCUS       Exported 929 bp ds-DNA linear SYN 26-MAY-2021
DEFINITION  Expresses Jaws-mRuby2 fusion in GABAergic inhibitory neurons in
            rodent cortex.
ACCESSION   .
VERSION     .
KEYWORDS    AAV-hSyn-Jaws-mRuby2-8X2C
SOURCE      synthetic DNA construct
  ORGANISM  synthetic DNA construct
REFERENCE   1 (bases 1 to 929)
  AUTHORS   Keaveney MK, Tseng HA, Ta TL, Gritton HJ, Man HY, Han X
  TITLE     A MicroRNA-Based Gene-Targeting Tool for Virally Labeling
            Interneurons in the Rodent Cortex.
  JOURNAL   Cell Rep. 2018 Jul 10;24(2):294-303. doi:
            10.1016/j.celrep.2018.06.049.
  PUBMED    29996091
REFERENCE   2 (bases 1 to 929)
  AUTHORS   .
  TITLE     Direct Submission
  JOURNAL   Exported May 26, 2021 from SnapGene Server 1.1.58
            http://www.snapgene.com
FEATURES             Location/Qualifiers
     source          1..929
                     /organism="synthetic DNA construct"
                     /mol_type="other DNA"
ORIGIN
        1 atctttcaca aattttgtaa tccagaggtt gattatcgat aagcttgcat gcctgcaggt
       61 cgactctaga gtcgcggccg cagctacatt gtctgctggg tttctccgaa gctacattgt
      121 ctgctgggtt tccattcagc tacattgtct gctgggtttc tactgagcta cattgtctgc
      181 tgggtttcaa ggccgcagct acattgtctg ctgggtttct ccgaagctac attgtctgct
      241 gggtttccat tcagctacat tgtctgctgg gtttctactg agctacattg tctgctgggt
      301 ttcaaggccg ctcacagtga accggtctct tttccgatca cagtgaaccg gtctctttca
      361 ttctcacagt gaaccggtct cttttactgt cacagtgaac cggtctcttt aaggccgctc
      421 acagtgaacc ggtctctttt ccgatcacag tgaaccggtc tctttcattc tcacagtgaa
      481 ccggtctctt ttactgtcac agtgaaccgg tctctttaag gccgcactag tttacacttc
      541 attctcgtag cagaacttgt acagcttgta cagctcgtcc atcccaccac caagcccggc
      601 gaacttggca actgcgtgtt cgcgttgtac tacgaacatt tcattgtcac tttcctctaa
      661 cctttccagg cggtgatcaa cggcatggat accgggcatc ttgatgttcc cgacggtctt
      721 ttttgacctg taagttgtta cgaaagagca agacagatgg ccaccaccat caactttcag
      781 tgccatatga gtgtatcccc tcagaccacc atctgctgga tacatcatct ctgtattagg
      841 ctcccaaccc ttggtcttct tctgcatcac gggaccattg gagggaaagt ttacccctct
      901 gacttggacg tggtaaacga gacagccat
//
