>Addgene plasmid #114218 | AAV-hSyn-Jaws-mRuby2-8X2C | addgene partial sequence | sequence record 222677 | Addgene Partial NGS Result
TGGCGTAATAGCGAAGAGGCCCGCACCGATCGCCCTTCCCAACAGTTGCGCAGCCTGAATGGCGAATGGG
[124 nt withheld, positions 71-194]
C
[91 nt withheld, positions 196-286]
A
[49 nt withheld, positions 288-336]
CCTTTGACGTTGGAGTCCACGTTCTTT
[37 nt withheld, positions 364-400]
ACCCTATCTCGGTCTATTCTTTTGATTTATAAGGGATTTTGCCGATTTCGGCCTATTGGTTAAAAAATGA
GCTGATTTAACAAAAATTTAACGCGAATTTTAACAAAATATTAACGCTTACAATTTAGGTGGCACTTTTC
GGGGAAATGTGCGCGGAACCCCTATTTGTTTATTTTTCTAAATACATTCAAATATGTATCCGCTCATGAG
ACAATAACCCTGATAAATGCTTCAATAATATTGAAAAAGGAAGAGTATGAGTATTCAACATTTCCGTGTC
GCCCTTATTCCCTTTTTTGCGGCATTTTGCCTTCCTGTTTTTGCTCACCCAGAAACGCTGGTGAAAGTAA
AAGATGCTGAAGATCAGTTGGGTGCACGAGTGGGTTACATCGAACTGGATCTCAACAGCGGTAAGATCCT
TGAGAGTTTTCGCCCCGAAGAACGTTTTCCAATGATGAGCACTTTTAAAGTTCTGCTATGTGGCGCGGTA
TTATCCCGTATTGACGCCGGGCAAGAGCAACTCGGTCGCCGCATACACTATTCTCAGAATGACTTGGTTG
AGTACTCACCAGTCACAGAAAAGCATCTTACGGATGGCATGACAGTAAGAGAATTATGCAGTGCTGCCAT
AACCATGAGTGATAACACTGCGGCCAACTTACTTCTGACAACGATCGGAGGACCGAAGGAGCTAACCGCT
TTTTTGCACAACATGGGGGATCATGTAACTCGCCTTGATCGTTGGGAACCGGAGCTGAATGAAGCCATAC
CAAACGACGAGCGTGACACCACGATGCCTGTAGCAATGGCAACAACGTTGCGCAAACTATTAACTGGCGA
ACTACTTACTCTAGCTTCCCGGCAACAATTAATAGACTGGATGGAGGCGGATAAAGTTGCAGGACCACTT
CTGCGCTCGGCCCTTCCGGCTGGCTGGTTTATTGCTGATAAATCTGGAGCCGGTGAGCGTGGGTCTCGCG
GTATCATTGCAGCACTGGGGCCAGATGGTAAGCCCTCCCGTATCGTAGTTATCTACACGACGGGGAGTCA
GGCAACTATGGATGAACGAAATAGACAGATCGCTGAGATAGGTGCCTCACTGATTAAGCATTGGTAACTG
TCAGACCAAGTTTACTCATATATACTTTAGATTGATTTAAAACTTCATTTTTAATTTAAAAGGATCTAGG
TGAAGATCCTTTTTGATAATCTCATGACCAAAATCCCTTAACGTGAGTTTTCGTTCCACTGAGCGTCAGA
CCCCGTAGAAAAGATCAAAGGATCTTCTTGAGATCCTTTTTTTCTGCGCGTAATCTGCTGCTTGCAAACA
AAAAAACCACCGCTACCAGCGGTGGTTTGTTTGCCGGATCAAGAGCTACCAACTCTTTTTCCGAAGGTAA
CTGGCTTCAGCAGAGCGCAGATACCAAATACTGTTCTTCTAGTGTAGCCGTAGTTAGGCCACCACTTCAA
GAACTCTGTAGCACCGCCTACATACCTCGCTCTGCTAATCCTGTTACCAGTGGCTGCTGCCAGTGGCGAT
AAGTCGTGTCTTACCGGGTTGGACTCAAGACGATAGTTACCGGATAAGGCGCAGCGGTCGGGCTGAACGG
GGGGTTCGTGCACACAGCCCAGCTTGGAGCGAACGACCTACACCGAACTGAGATACCTACAGCGTGAGCT
ATGAGAAAGCGCCACGCTTCCCGAAGGGAGAAAGGCGGACAGGTATCCGGTAAGCGGCAGGGTCGGAACA
GGAGAGCGCACGAGGGAGCTTCCAGGGGGAAACGCCTGGTATCTTTATAGTCCTGTCGGGTTTCGCCACC
TCTGACTTGAGCGTCGATTTTTGTGATGCTCGTCAGGGGGGCGGAGCCTATGGAAAAACGCCAGCAACGC
GGCCTTTTTACGGTTCCTGGCCTTTTGCTGGCCTTTTGCTCACATGTTCTTTCCTGCGTTATCCCCTGAT
TCTGTGGATAACCGTATTACCGCCTTTGAGTGAGCTGATACCGCTCGCCGCAGCCGAACGACCGAGCGCA
GCGAGTCAGTGAGCGAGGAAGCGGAAGAGCGCCCAATACGCAAACCGCCTCTCCCCGCGCGTTGGCCGAT
TCATTAATGCAGCTGGCACGACAGGTTTCCCGACTGGAAAGCGGGCAGTGAGCGCAACGCAATTAATGTG
AGTTAGCTCACTCATTAGGCACCCCAGGCTTTACACTTTATGCTTCCGGCTCGTATGTTGTGTGGAATTG
TGAGCGGATAACAATTTCACACAGGAAACAGCTATGACCATGATTACGCCACTGCGCGCTCGCTCGCTCA
CTGAGGCCGCCCGGGCAAAGCCCGGGCGTCGGGCGACCTTTGGTCGCCCGGCCTCAGTGAGCGAGCGAGC
GCGCAGAGAGGGAGTGGCCAACTCCATCACTAGGGGTTCCTTGTAGTTAATGATTAACCCGCCATGCTAC
TTATCTACGTAGCCATGCTCTAGGAAGATCTGAATTCTCTAGACTGCAGAGGGCCCTGCGTATGAGTGCA
AGTGGGTTTTAGGACCAGGATGAGGCGGGGTGGGGGTGCCTACCTGACGACCGACCCCGACCCACTGGAC
AAGCACCCAACCCCCATTCCCCAAATTGCGCATCCCCTATCAGAGAGGGGGAGGGGAAACAGGATGCGGC
GAGGCGCGTGCGCACTGCCAGCTTCAGCACCGCGGACAGTGCCTTCGCCCCCGCCTGGCGGCGCGCGCCA
CCGCCGCCTCAGCACTGAAGGCGCGCTGACGTCACTCGCCGGTCCCCCGCAAACTCCCCTTCCCGGCCAC
CTTGGTCGCGTCCGCGCCGCCGCCGGCCCAGCCGGACCGCACCACGCGAGGCGCGAGATAGGGGGGCACG
GGCGCGACCATCTGCGCTGCGGCGCCGGCGACTCAGCGCTGCCTCAGTCTGCGGTGGGCAGCGGAGGAGT
CGTGTCGTGCCTGAGAGCGCAGTCGAGAGGATCCGCCGCCACCATGACCGCCGTGAGCACCACAGCCACT
ACCGTGCTGCAGGCCACACAGAGCGACGTGCTGCAGGAGATCCAGTCCAACTTCCTGCTGAATAGCTCCA
TCTGGGTGAACATTGCTCTGGCCGGAGTGGTCATCCTGCTGTTTGTGGCCATGGGGAGGGATCTGGAATC
CCCTAGAGCTAAGCTGATCTGGGTGGCCACAATGCTGGTGCCACTGGTGTCTATTTCTAGTTACGCTGGA
CTGGCCAGTGGGCTGACTGTGGGCTTCCTGCAGATGCCACCTGGACACGCTCTGGCCGGACAGGAGGTGC
TGAGCCCATGGGGCCGGTATCTGACATGGACTTTCTCCACTCCCATGATCCTGCTGGCTCTGGGACTGCT
GGCCGACACCGATATTGCCAGCCTGTTCACCGCCATCACAATGGACATTGGCATGTGCGTGACAGGACTG
GCCGCTGCCCTGATCACTAGCTCCCATCTGCTGCGCTGGGTGTTCTACGGAATTTCTTGTGCTTTCTTTG
TGGCCGTGCTGTATGTGCTGCTGGTGCAGTGGCCAGCTGATGCTGAGGCTGCTGGGACCAGTGAAATCTT
TGGCACTCTGAGGATTCTGACCGTGGTGCTGTGGCTGGGGTACCCTATCCTGTTCGCTCTGGGCTCTGAG
GGAGTGGCCCTGCTGAGTGTGGGAGTGACCAGCTGGGGATACTCCGGACTGGACATCCTGGCTAAATACG
TGTTCGCCTTTCTGCTGCTGAGATGGGTGGCTGCCAATGAAGGCACAGTGTCTGGGAGTGGAATGGGAAT
CGGGTCCGGAGGAGCTGCTCCAGCCGACGATCGACCGGTAGTGTCTAAGGGCGAAGAGCTGATCAAGGAA
AATATGCGTATGAAGGTGGTCATGGAAGGTTCGGTCAACGGCCACCAATTCAAATGCACAGGTGAAGGAG
AAGGCAATCCGTACATGGGAACTCAAACCATGAGGATCAAAGTCATCGAGGGAGGACCCCTGCCATTTGC
CTTTGACATTCTTGCCACGTCGTTCATGTATGGCAGCCGTACTTTTATCAAGTACCCGAAAGGCATTCCT
GATTTCTTTAAACAGTCCTTTCCTGAGGGTTTTACTTGGGAAAGAGTTACGAGATACGAAGATGGTGGAG
TCGTCACCGTCATGCAGGACACCAGCCTTGAGGATGGCTGTCTCGTTTACCACGTCCAAGTCAGAGGGGT
AAACTTTCCCTCCAATGGTCCCGTGATGCAGAAGAAGACCAAGGGTTGGGAGCCTAATACAGAGATGATG
TATCCAGCAGATGGTGGTCTGAGGGGATACACTCATATGGCACTGAAAGTTGATGGTGGTGGCCATCTGT
CTTGCTCTTTCGTAACAACTTACAGGTCAAAAAAGACCGTCGGGAACATCAAGATGCCCGGTATCCATGC
CGTTGATCACCGCCTGGAAAGGTTAGAGGAAAGTGACAATGAAATGTTCGTAGTACAACGCGAACACGCA
GTTGCCAAGTTCGCCGGGCTTGGTGGTGGGATGGACGAGCTGTACAAGCTGTACAAGTTCTGCTACGAGA
ATGAAGTGTAAACTAGTGCGGCCTTAAAGAGACCGGTTCACTGTGACAGTAAAAGAGACCGGTTCACTGT
GAGAATGAAAGAGACCGGTTCACTGTGATCGGAAAAGAGACCGGTTCACTGTGAGCGGCCTTAAAGAGAC
CGGTTCACTGTGACAGTAAAAGAGACCGGTTCACTGTGAGAATGAAAGAGACCGGTTCACTGTGATCGGA
AAAGAGACCGGTTCACTGTGAGCGGCCTTGAAACCCAGCAGACAATGTAGCTCAGTAGAAACCCAGCAGA
CAATGTAGCTGAATGGAAACCCAGCAGACAATGTAGCTTCGGAGAAACCCAGCAGACAATGTAGCTGCGG
CCTTGAAACCCAGCAGACAATGTAGCTCAGTAGAAACCCAGCAGACAATGTAGCTGAATGGAAACCCAGC
AGACAATGTAGCTTCGGAGAAACCCAGCAGACAATGTAGCTGCGGCCGCGACTCTAGAGTCGACCTGCAG
GCATGCAAGCTTATCGATAATCAACCTCTGGATTACAAAATTTGTGAAAGATTGACTGGTATTCTTAACT
ATGTTGCTCCTTTTACGCTATGTGGATACGCTGCTTTAATGCCTTTGTATCATGCTATTGCTTCCCGTAT
GGCTTTCATTTTCTCCTCCTTGTATAAATCCTGGTTGCTGTCTCTTTATGAGGAGTTGTGGCCCGTTGTC
AGGCAACGTGGCGTGGTGTGCACTGTGTTTGCTGACGCAACCCCCACTGGTTGGGGCATTGCCACCACCT
GTCAGCTCCTTTCCGGGACTTTCGCTTTCCCCCTCCCTATTGCCACGGCGGAACTCATCGCCGCCTGCCT
TGCCCGCTGCTGGACAGGGGCTCGGCTGTTGGGCACTGACAATTCCGTGGTGTTGTCGGGGAAATCATCG
TCCTTTCCTTGGCTGCTCGCCTGTGTTGCCACCTGGATTCTGCGCGGGACGTCCTTCTGCTACGTCCCTT
CGGCCCTCAATCCAGCGGACCTTCCTTCCCGCGGCCTGCTGCCGGCTCTGCGGCCTCTTCCGCGTCTTCG
CCTTCGCCCTCAGACGAGTCGGATCTCCCTTTGGGCCGCCTCCCCGCATCGATACCGTCGACCTCGACCC
GGGCGGCCGCTTCGAGCAGACATGATAAGATACATTGATGAGTTTGGACAAACCACAACTAGAATGCAGT
GAAAAAAATGCTTTATTTGTGAAATTTGTGATGCTATTGCTTTATTTGTAACCATTATAAGCTGCAATAA
ACAAGTTAACAACAACAATTGCATTCATTTTATGTTTCAGGTTCAGGGGGAGATGTGGGAGGTTTTTTAA
AGCAAGTAAAACCTCTACAAATGTGGTAAAATCGATAAGGATCTTCCTAGAGCATGGCTACGTAGATAAG
TAGCATGGCGGGTTAATCATTAACTACAAGGAACCCCTAGTGATGGAG
